Addgene plasmid #54220: mEmerald-pBAD
Purpose: (Empty Backbone) Localization: Protein Expression Vector , Excitation: 487, Emission: 509
Depositing lab: Michael Davidson. Depositing organization: Florida State University, Tallahassee.
Backbone
  Vector backbone: mEmerald-pBAD
  Backbone size (bp): 4800
  Vector type: Bacterial Expression
  Tag / fusion protein: mEmerald (C terminal on backbone); 6xHis (N terminal on backbone)
Growth in bacteria
  Bacterial resistance: Ampicillin, 100 μg/mL
  Growth temperature: 37°C
  Growth strain: DH5alpha
  Copy number: High Copy
Gene/Insert
  Gene/Insert name: None
  Tag / fusion protein: mEmerald (C terminal on backbone); 6xHis (N terminal on backbone)
  Cloning method: Unknown
  Sequencing primers: 5′ pBAD-Fwd; 3′ pBAD-Rev
Terms and licenses: Academic/Nonprofit Terms; Industry Terms
Depositor comments: Contains 6x-Histidine tag for protein purification. Excitation = 487; Emission = 509. Localization data: Protein Expression Vector
How to cite: mEmerald-pBAD was a gift from Michael Davidson (Addgene plasmid # 54220 ; http://n2t.net/addgene:54220 ; RRID:Addgene_54220)
