[The description below was written by a language model from this plasmid's Addgene catalogue record.]
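Description:
mEmerald-pBAD is a bacterial expression plasmid of about 4.8 kb, catalogued as an empty backbone, meaning that no additional gene of interest has been inserted beyond the fluorescent protein already carried by the vector. It is maintained in E. coli as a high-copy plasmid under ampicillin selection. The record does not include a feature table, so the origin of replication, the exact promoter and the regulatory elements are not itemised. However, the pBAD name and the pBAD forward and reverse sequencing primers point to the pBAD family of vectors, in which expression is driven by the arabinose-inducible araBAD promoter under control of the AraC regulator.

The payload is mEmerald, a bright monomeric green fluorescent protein derived from GFP, recorded here with excitation at 487 nm and emission at 509 nm. The backbone also carries a 6xHis tag, listed as N-terminal, while mEmerald is listed as a C-terminal tag. This arrangement would yield a histidine-tagged mEmerald polypeptide, and the depositor notes that the His tag is intended for protein purification, which is normally done by immobilised metal affinity chromatography. The "localization" entry simply designates it as a protein expression vector rather than a construct targeting a subcellular compartment.

The plasmid is suited to producing and purifying recombinant mEmerald in bacteria, for example for spectral characterisation or as a fluorescence standard. It could also serve as a starting backbone for His-tagged mEmerald fusions, though the cloning method and available cloning sites are not stated in the record.
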