>Addgene plasmid #54220 | mEmerald-pBAD | depositor partial sequence | sequence record 84365 | insert sequence
TTCTCCATACCCGTTTTTTGGGCTAACAGGAGGAATTAACCATGGGGGGTTCTCATCATCATCATCATCA
TGGTATGGCTAGCATGACTGGTGGACAGCAAATGGGTCGGGATCTGTACGACGATGACGATAAGGATCCG
AGCTCGAGCATGGTGAGCAAGGGCGAGGAGCTGTTCACCGGGGTGGTGCCCATCCTGGTCGAGCTGGACG
GCGACGTAAACGGCCACAAGTTCAGCGTGTCCGGCGAGGGCGAGGGCGATGCCACCTACGGCAAGCTGAC
CCTGAAGTTCATCTGCACCACCGGCAAGCTGCCCGTGCCCTGGCCCACCCTCGTGACCACCTTGACCTAC
GGCGTGCAGTGCTTCGCCCGCTACCCCGACCACATGAAGCAGCACGACTTCTTCAAGTCCGCCATGCCCG
AAGGCTACGTCCAGGAGCGCACCATCTTCTTCAAGGACGACGGCAACTACAAGACCCGCGCCGAGGTGAA
GTTCGAGGGCGACACCCTGGTGAACCGCATCGAGCTGAAGGGCATCGACTTCAAGGAGGACGGCAACATC
CTGGGGCACAAGCTGGAGTACAACTACAACAGCCACAAGGTCTATATCACCGCCGACAAGCAGAAGAACG
GCATCAAGGTGAACTTCAAGACCCGCCACAACATCGAGGACGGCAGCGTGCAGCTCGCCGACCACTACCA
GCAGAACACCCCCATCGGCGACGGCCCCGTGCTGCTGCCCGACAACCACTACCTGAGCACCCAGTCCAAG
CTGAGCAAAGACCCCAACGAGAAGCGCGATCACATGGTCCTGCTGGAGTTCGTGACCGCCGCCGGGATCA
CTCTCGGCATGGACGAGCTGTACAAGTAAGAATTCGAAGCTTGGCTGTTTTGGCGGATGAGAGAAGATTT
TCAGCCTGATACA
