>Addgene plasmid #54220 | mEmerald-pBAD | addgene partial sequence | sequence record 93350 | pBAD-F 5'-ATGCCATAGCATTTTTATCC-3'
TCGCAACTCTCTACTGTTTCTCCATACCCGTTTTTTGGGCTAACAGGAGGAATTAACCATGGGGGGTTCT
CATCATCATCATCATCATGGTATGGCTAGCATGACTGGTGGACAGCAAATGGGTCGGGATCTGTACGACG
ATGACGATAAGGATCCGAGCTCGAGCATGGTGAGCAAGGGCGAGGAGCTGTTCACCGGGGTGGTGCCCAT
CCTGGTCGAGCTGGACGGCGACGTAAACGGCCACAAGTTCAGCGTGTCCGGCGAGGGCGAGGGCGATGCC
ACCTACGGCAAGCTGACCCTGAAGTTCATCTGCACCACCGGCAAGCTGCCCGTGCCCTGGCCCACCCTCG
TGACCACCTTGACCTACGGCGTGCAGTGCTTCGCCCGCTACCCCGACCACATGAAGCAGCACGACTTCTT
CAAGTCCGCCATGCCCGAAGGCTACGTCCAGGAGCGCACCATCTTCTTCAAGGACGACGGCAACTACAAG
ACCCGCGCCGAGGTGAAGTTCGAGGGCGACACCCTGGTGAACCGCATCGAGCTGAAGGGCATCGACTTCA
AGGAGGACGGCAACATCCTGGGGCACAAGCTGGAGTACAACTACAACAGCCACAAGGTCTATATCACCGC
CGACAAGCAGAAGAACGGCATCAAGGTGAACTTCAAGACCCGCCACAACATCGAGGACGGCAGCGTGCAG
CTCGCCGACCACTACCAGCAGAACACCCCCATCGGCGACGGCC
