>Addgene plasmid #54220 | mEmerald-pBAD | addgene partial sequence | sequence record 93395 | pBAD-R 5'-GATTTAATCTGTATCAGG-3'
AGCTTCGAATTCTTACTTGTACAGCTCGTCCATGCCGAGAGTGATCCCGGCGGCGGTCACGAACTCCAGC
AGGACCATGTGATCGCGCTTCTCGTTGGGGTCTTTGCTCAGCTTGGACTGGGTGCTCAGGTAGTGGTTGT
CGGGCAGCAGCACGGGGCCGTCGCCGATGGGGGTGTTCTGCTGGTAGTGGTCGGCGAGCTGCACGCTGCC
GTCCTCGATGTTGTGGCGGGTCTTGAAGTTCACCTTGATGCCGTTCTTCTGCTTGTCGGCGGTGATATAG
ACCTTGTGGCTGTTGTAGTTGTACTCCAGCTTGTGCCCCAGGATGTTGCCGTCCTCCTTGAAGTCGATGC
CCTTCAGCTCGATGCGGTTCACCAGGGTGTCGCCCTCGAACTTCACCTCGGCGCGGGTCTTGTAGTTGCC
GTCGTCCTTGAAGAAGATGGTGCGCTCCTGGACGTAGCCTTCGGGCATGGCGGACTTGAAGAAGTCGTGC
TGCTTCATGTGGTCGGGGTAGCGGGCGAAGCACTGCACGCCGTAGGTCAAGGTGGTCACGAGGGTGGGCC
AGGGCACGGGCAGCTTGCCGGTGGTGCAGATGAACTTCAGGGTCAGCTTGCCGTAGGTGGCATCGCCCTC
GCCCTCGCCGGACACGCTGAACTTGTGGCCGTTTACGTCGCCGTCCAGCTCGACCAGGATGGGCACCACC
CCGGTGAACAGCTCCTCGCCCTTGCTCACCATGCTCGAGCTCGGATCCTTATCGTCATCGTCGTACAGAT
CC
